>Addgene plasmid #65039 | pUC18T-mini-Tn7T-Zeo-eyfp | depositor full sequence | sequence record 121763 | pUC18T-mini-Tn7T-Zeo-eyfp sequence 5578 bps
TCGCGCGTTTCGGTGATGACGGTGAAAACCTCTGACACATGCAGCTCCCGGAGACGGTCACAGCTTGTCT
GTAAGCGGATGCCGGGAGCAGACAAGCCCGTCAGGGCGCGTCAGCGGGTGTTGGCGGGTGTCGGGGCTGG
CTTAACTATGCGGCATCAGAGCAGATTGTACTGAGAGTGCACCATATGCGGTGTGAAATACCGCACAGAT
GCGTAAGGAGAAAATACCGCATCAGGCGCCATTCGCCATTCAGGCTGCGCAACTGTTGGGAAGGGCGATC
GGTGCGGGCCTCTTCGCTATTACGCCAGCTAGAGGACCAGCCGCGTAACCTGGCAAAATCGGTTACGGTT
GAGTAATAAATGGATGCCCTGCGTAAGCGGGTGTGGGCGGACAATAAAGTCTTAAACTGAACAAAATAGA
TCTAAACTATGACAATAAAGTCTTAAACTAGACAGAATAGTTGTAAACTGAAATCAGTCCAGTTATGCTG
TGAAAAAGCATACTGGACTTTTGTTATGGCTAAAGCAAACTCTTCATTTTCTGAAGTGCAAATTGCCCGT
CGTATTAAAGAGGGGCGTGGGGTTCGAGGTCGACGGTATCGATAAGCTAGCTTAATTAGCTGAGCTTGGA
CTCCTGTTGATAGATCCAGTAATGACCTCAGAACTCCATCTGGATTTGTTCAGAACGCTCGGTTGCCGCC
GGGCGTTTTTTATTGGTGAGAATCCAAGCTAGACTGCGATGAGTGGCAGGGCGGGGCGTAATTTTTTTAA
GGCAGTTATTGGTGCCCTTAAACGCCTGGGGTAATGACTCTCTAGCTTGAGGCATCAAATAAAACGAAAG
GCTCAGTCGAAAGACTGGGCCTTTCGTTTTATCTGTTGTTTGTCGGTGAACGCTCTCCTGAGTAGGACAA
ATCCGCCGCTAGGAGCTTGCGGCCCGGACCGATCGAATTAGCTTCAAAAGCGCTCTGAAGTTCCTATACT
TTCTAGAGAATAGGAACTTCGGAATAGGAACTTCAAGATCCCCTGATTCCCTTTGTCAACAGCAATGGAT
TTATCTCTGATGTTACATTGCACAAGATAAAAATATATCATCATGATCAGTCCTGCTCCTCGGCCACGAA
GTGCACGCAGTTGCCGGCCGGGTCGCGCAGGGCGAACTCCCGCCCCCACGGCTGCTCGCCGATCTCGGTC
ATGGCCGGCCCGGAGGCGTCCCGGAAGTTCGTGGACACGACCTCCGACCACTCGGCGTACAGCTCGTCCA
GGCCGCGCACCCACACCCAGGCCAGGGTGTTGTCCGGCACCACCTGGTCCTGGACCGCGCTGATGAACAG
GGTCACGTCGTCCCGGACCACACCGGCGAAGTCGTCCTCCACGAAGTCCCGGGAGAACCCGAGCCGGTCG
GTCCAGAACTCGACCGCTCCGGCGACGTCGCGCGCGGTGAGCACCGGAACGGCACTGGTCAACTTGGCCA
TGGTTTAGTTCCTCACCTTGTCGTATTATACTATGCCGATATACTATGCCGATGATTAATTGTCAACACG
TGCTGATCATGACCAAAATCCCTTAACGTGAGTTACGCGTCGAAGCCGAATATCTAGAATTATTCCATTG
AGTAAGTTTTTAAGCACATCAGCTTCAAAAGCGCTCTGAAGTTCCTATACTTTCTAGAGAATAGGAACTT
CGGAATAGGTACTTCAAGATCCCCAATTCGATCATGCATGAGCTCGGGCCGCAAGCTCCTAGCGGCGGAT
TTGTCCTACTCAGGAGAGCGTTCACCGACAAACAACAGATAAAACGAAAGGCCCAGTCTTTCGACTGAGC
CTTTCGTTTTATTTGATGCCTCAAGCTAGAGAGTCATTACCCCAGGCGTTTAAGGGCACCAATAACTGCC
TTAAAAAAATTACGCCCCGCCCTGCCACTCATCGCAGTCTAGCTTGGATTCTCACCAATAAAAAACGCCC
GGCGGCAACCGAGCGTTCTGAACAAATCCAGATGGAGTTCTGAGGTCATTACTGGATCTATCAACAGGAG
TCCAAGCTCAGCTAATTAAGCTTATTACTTGTACAGCTCGTCCATGCCGAGAGTGATCCCGGCGGCGGTC
ACGAACTCCAGCAGGACCATGTGATCGCGCTTCTCGTTGGGGTCTTTGCTCAGGGCGGACTGGTAGCTCA
GGTAGTGGTTGTCGGGCAGCAGCACGGGGCCGTCGCCGATGGGGGTGTTCTGCTGGTAGTGGTCGGCGAG
CTGCACGCTGCCGTCCTCGATGTTGTGGCGGATCTTGAAGTTCACCTTGATGCCGTTCTTCTGCTTGTCG
GCCATGATATAGACGTTGTGGCTGTTGTAGTTGTACTCCAGCTTGTGCCCCAGGATGTTGCCGTCCTCCT
TGAAGTCGATGCCCTTCAGCTCGATGCGGTTCACCAGGGTGTCGCCCTCGAACTTCACCTCGGCGCGGGT
CTTGTAGTTGCCGTCGTCCTTGAAGAAGATGGTGCGCTCCTGGACGTAGCCTTCGGGCATGGCGGACTTG
AAGAAGTCGTGCTGCTTCATGTGGTCGGGGTAGCGGGCGAAGCACTGCAGGCCGTAGCCGAAGGTGGTCA
CGAGGGTGGGCCAGGGCACGGGCAGCTTGCCGGTGGTGCAGATGAACTTCAGGGTCAGCTTGCCGTAGGT
GGCATCGCCCTCGCCCTCGCCGGACACGCTGAACTTGTGGCCGTTTACGTCGCCGTCCAGCTCGACCAGG
ATGGGCACCACCCCGGTGAACAGCTCCTCGCCCTTGCTCAGCATGCTTAATTTCTCCTCTTTAATTCTAG
ATGTGTGAAATTGTTATCCGCTCACAATTGAATCTAAGTATCATTGTTATCCGCTCACAAGTCAACACTC
TTTTTGATAAATTTTCTCGAGGTGAAGACGAAAGGGCCTCGTGATACGCCTATTTTTATAGGTTAATGTC
ATGATAATAATGGTTTCTTAGACGTCAGGTGGCACTTTTCGGGGAAATGTGCGCGGAACCCCTATTTGTT
TATTTTTCTAAATACATTCAAATATGTATCCGCTCATGAGACAATAACCCTGATAAATGGTACCTCGCGA
AGGCCTTGCAGGCCAACCAGATAAGTGAAATCTAGTTCCAAACTATTTTGTCATTTTTAATTTTCGTATT
AGCTTACGACGCTACACCCAGTTCCCATCTATTTTGTCACTCTTCCCTAAATAATCCTTAAAAACTCCAT
TTCCACCCCTCCCAGTTCCCAACTATTTTGTCCGCCCACAGCGGGGCATTTTTCTTCCTGTTATGTTTGG
GCGCTGCATTAATGAATCGGCCAACGCGCGGGGAGAGGCGGTTTGCGTATTGGGCGCTCTTCCGCTTCCT
CGCTCACTGACCCGCTGCGCTCGGTCGTTCGGCTGCGGCGAGCGGTATCAGAGCTTATCGGCCAGCCTCG
CAGAGCAGGATTCCCGTTGAGCACCGCCAGGTGCGAATAAGGGACAGTGAAGAAGGAACACCCGCTCGCG
GGTGGGCCTACTTCACCTATCCTGCCCGGCTGACGCCGTTGGATACACCAAGGAAAGTCTACACGAACCC
TTTGGCAAAATCCTGTATATCGTGCGAAAAAGGATGGATATACCGAAAAAATCGCTATAATGACCCCGAA
GCAGGGTTATGCAGCGGAAAGTATACCTTAAGGAATCCCCTGATAACGCAGGAAAGAACATGTGAGCAAA
AGGCCAGCAAAAGGCCAGGAACCGTAAAAAGGCCGCGTTGCTGGCGTTTTTCCATAGGCTCCGCCCCCCT
GACGAGCATCACAAAAATCGACGCTCGAGTCAGAGGTGGCGAAACCCGACAGGACTATAAAGATACCAGG
CGTTTCCCCCTGGAAGCTCCCTCGTGCGCTCTCCTGTTCCGACCCTGCCGCTTACCGGATACCTGTCCGC
CTTTCTCCCTTCGGGAAGCGTGGCGCTTTCTCATAGCTCACGCTGTAGGTATCTCAGTTCGGTGTAGGTC
GTTCGCTCCAAGCTGGGCTGTGTGCACGAACCCCCCGTTCAGCCCGACCGCTGCGCCTTATCCGGTAACT
ATCGTCTTGAGTCCAACCCGGTAAGACACGACTTATCGCCACTGGCAGCAGCCACTGGTAACAGGATTAG
CAGAGCGAGGTATGTAGGCGGTGCTACAGAGTTCTTGAAGTGGTGGCCTAACTACGGCTACACTAGAAGG
ACAGTATTTGGTATCTGCGCTCTGCTGAAGCCAGTTACCTTCGGAAAAAGAGTTGGTAGCTCTTGATCCG
GCAAACAAACCACCGCTGGTAGCGGTGGTTTTTTTGTTTGCAAGCAGCAGATTACGCGCAGAAAAAAAGG
ATCTCAAGAAGATCCTTTGATCTTTTCTACGGGGTCTGACGCTCAGTGGAACGAAAACTCACGTTAAGGG
ATTTTGGTCATGAGATTATCAAAAAGGATCTTCACCTAGATCCTTTTAAATTAAAAATGAAGTTTTAAAT
CAATCTAAAGTATATATGAGTAAACTTGGTCTGACAGTTACCAATGCTTAATCAGTGAGGCACCTATCTC
AGCGATCTGTCTATTTCGTTCATCCATAGTTGCCTGACTCCCCGTCGTGTAGATAACTACGATACGGGAG
GGCTTACCATCTGGCCCCAGTGCTGCAATGATACCGCGAGACCCACGCTCACCGGCTCCAGATTTATCAG
CAATAAACCAGCCAGCCGGAAGGGCCGAGCGCAGAAGTGGTCCTGCAACTTTATCCGCCTCCATCCAGTC
TATTAATTGTTGCCGGGAAGCTAGAGTAAGTAGTTCGCCAGTTAATAGTTTGCGCAACGTTGTTGCCATT
GCTACAGGCATCGTGGTGTCACGCTCGTCGTTTGGTATGGCTTCATTCAGCTCCGGTTCCCAACGATCAA
GGCGAGTTACATGATCCCCCATGTTGTGCAAAAAAGCGGTTAGCTCCTTCGGTCCTCCGATCGTTGTCAG
AAGTAAGTTGGCCGCAGTGTTATCACTCATGGTTATGGCAGCACTGCATAATTCTCTTACTGTCATGCCA
TCCGTAAGATGCTTTTCTGTGACTGGTGAGTACTCAACCAAGTCATTCTGAGAATAGTGTATGCGGCGAC
CGAGTTGCTCTTGCCCGGCGTCAATACGGGATAATACCGCGCCACATAGCAGAACTTTAAAAGTGCTCAT
CATTGGAAAACGTTCTTCGGGGCGAAAACTCTCAAGGATCTTACCGCTGTTGAGATCCAGTTCGATGTAA
CCCACTCGTGCACCCAACTGATCTTCAGCATCTTTTACTTTCACCAGCGTTTCTGGGTGAGCAAAAACAG
GAAGGCAAAATGCCGCAAAAAAGGGAATAAGGGCGACACGGAAATGTTGAATACTCATACTCTTCCTTTT
TCAATATTATTGAAGCATTTATCAGGGTTATTGTCTCATGAGCGGATACATATTTGAATGTATTTAGAAA
AATAAACAAATAGGGGTTCCGCGCACATTTCCCCGAAAAGTGCCACCTGACGTCTAAGAAACCATTATTA
TCATGACATTAACCTATAAAAATAGGCGTATCACGAGGCCCTTTCGTC
Features (pLannotate 1.2.2; 25 found; start..end, strand, type, name):
    137..236     +  misc_feature   bom (fragment): basis of mobility region from pBR322
    242..310     -  CDS            lacZα (fragment): LacZα fragment of β-galactosidase; lacZ fragment
    382..580     -  mobile_element Tn7R (fragment): mini-Tn7 element (right end of the Tn7 transposon) Tn7
    584..608     -  misc_feature   MCS (fragment): pBluescript multiple cloning site
    629..723     +  terminator     lambda t0 terminator: transcription terminator from phage lambda
    733..762     +  CDS            CmR (fragment): chloramphenicol acetyltransferase confers resistance to chloramphenicol
    826..912     +  terminator     rrnB T1 terminator: Escherichia coli rrnB; transcription terminator T1 from the E. coli rrnB gene
    967..1014    -  protein_bind   FRT: FLP-mediated recombination occurs in the 8-bp core sequence TCTAGAAA (Turan and Bode, 2011). FLP recombinase from the Saccharomyces cerevisiae 2μ plasmid
   1097..1471    -  CDS            BleoR: antibiotic-binding protein; Sh ble from Streptoalloteichus hindustanus; confers resistance to bleomycin, phleomycin, and Zeocin™
   1490..1537    -  promoter       EM7 promoter: synthetic bacterial promoter&nbsp
   1648..1681    -  protein_bind   FRT (minimal): supports FLP-mediated excision but not integration (Turan and Bode, 2011) FLP recombinase from the Saccharomyces cerevisiae 2μ plasmid
   1749..1835    -  terminator     rrnB T1 terminator: Escherichia coli rrnB; transcription terminator T1 from the E. coli rrnB gene
   1899..1928    -  CDS            CmR (fragment): chloramphenicol acetyltransferase confers resistance to chloramphenicol
   1938..2032    -  terminator     lambda t0 terminator: transcription terminator from phage lambda
   2058..2774    -  CDS            EYFP: EYFP is a basic (constitutively fluorescent) green/yellow fluorescent protein published in 1996, derived from Aequorea victoria. It is reported to be a very rapidly-maturing weak dimer with high acid sensitivity.
   2811..2827    -  protein_bind   lac operator: The lac repressor binds to the lac operator to inhibit transcription in E. coli. This inhibition can be relieved by adding lactose or isopropyl-β-D-thiogalactopyranoside (IPTG). lac repressor encoded by lacI
   2844..2860    -  protein_bind   lac operator: The lac repressor binds to the lac operator to inhibit transcription in E. coli. This inhibition can be relieved by adding lactose or isopropyl-β-D-thiogalactopyranoside (IPTG). lac repressor encoded by lacI
   2992..3069    +  promoter       AmpR promoter (fragment): bla
   3095..3260    -  mobile_element Tn7L: mini-Tn7 element (left end of the Tn7 transposon) Tn7
   3293..3347    -  CDS            lacI (fragment): lac repressor; lacI; The lac repressor binds to the lac operator to inhibit transcription in E. coli. This inhibition can be relieved by adding lactose or isopropyl-β-D-thiogalactopyranoside (IPTG).
   3419..3527    -  oriT           oriT: incP origin of transfer
   3759..4347    -  rep_origin     ori: high-copy-number ColE1/pMB1/pBR322/pUC origin of replication
   4518..5378    -  CDS            AmpR: β-lactamase; bla; confers resistance to ampicillin, carbenicillin, and related antibiotics
   5379..5483    -  promoter       AmpR promoter: bla
   5578..35      +  CDS            rop (fragment) (across the origin): Rop protein, which maintains plasmids at low copy number; rop
