[The description below was written by a language model from this plasmid's Addgene catalogue record and pLannotate feature annotations shown in this document.]
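Description:
pUC18T-mini-Tn7T-Zeo-eyfp is a mobilizable mini-Tn7 delivery plasmid of about 5.6 kb, built on the pUC18T-mini-Tn7T-Zeo backbone and intended for tagging bacteria with yellow fluorescent protein. In E. coli it replicates from a high-copy pUC-type ColE1 origin and is selected with ampicillin (β-lactamase with its own promoter, located in the backbone) together with Zeocin. An IncP origin of transfer in the backbone allows the plasmid to be moved by conjugation into recipient bacteria when transfer functions are supplied from elsewhere.

The payload lies between the Tn7 left and right ends, which define the segment that is transposed. Tn7 normally inserts at the chromosomal attTn7 site; the transposase functions are not annotated on this plasmid and would have to be provided separately. Within the element, the EYFP coding sequence sits downstream of a region containing two lac operator sites. The record does not name the promoter that drives it. EYFP is followed by lambda t0 and rrnB T1 terminators. The adjacent selection cassette consists of the Sh ble gene (bleomycin/Zeocin resistance) under the synthetic bacterial EM7 promoter, flanked by FRT sites so that the marker can be excised by FLP recombinase after integration, leaving an unmarked fluorescent strain. A second t0/T1 terminator pair lies near Tn7R, insulating the element from neighbouring transcription. Short annotated fragments of lacZα, lacI, CmR, rop and bom appear to be cloning remnants.

The depositor notes that the repository's sequence differs from the deposited GenBank entry, with unknown effect. The annotated sequence is also a few bases shorter than the listed vector size.
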