Addgene plasmid #65039: pUC18T-mini-Tn7T-Zeo-eyfp
Purpose: ZeoR mini-Tn7 vector, mobilizable, for YFP tagging bacteria
Depositing lab: Herbert Schweizer. Depositing organization: Colorado State University, Fort Collins. Publication: mini-Tn7 insertion in bacteria with single attTn7 sites: example Pseudomonas aeruginosa. Choi KH, Schweizer HP. Nat Protoc. 2006;1(1):153-61. 10.1038/nprot.2006.24 PubMed 17406227.
Backbone
  Vector backbone: pUC18T-mini-Tn7T-Zeo
  Backbone manufacturer: Herbert Schweizer
  Total vector size (bp): 5584
  Vector type: Bacterial Expression
Growth in bacteria
  Bacterial resistance: Ampicillin and Bleocin (Zeocin), 100 & 50 μg/mL
  Growth temperature: 37°C
  Growth strain: DH5alpha
  Copy number: High Copy
Gene/Insert
  Gene/Insert name: eyfp (alt name: YFP)
Terms and licenses: Academic/Nonprofit Terms; Industry Terms: Not Available to Industry
Depositor comments: GenBank Accession # DQ493887 Please note that Addgene's sequencing results (and the updated full plasmid sequence listed above) differ from the GenBank sequence. The effect of these differences is unknown.
How to cite: pUC18T-mini-Tn7T-Zeo-eyfp was a gift from Herbert Schweizer (Addgene plasmid # 65039 ; http://n2t.net/addgene:65039 ; RRID:Addgene_65039)
