>Addgene plasmid #65039 | pUC18T-mini-Tn7T-Zeo-eyfp | addgene partial sequence | sequence record 113898 | Tn7-end 5'-GGGGTGGAAATGGAGTTTTT-3'
CTGGGTGTAGCGTCGTAAGCTAATACGAAAATTAAAAATGACAAAATAGTTTGGAACTAGATTTCACTTA
TCTGGTTGGCCTGCAAGGCCTTCGCGAGGTACCATTTATCAGGGTTATTGTCTCATGAGCGGATACATAT
TTGAATGTATTTAGAAAAATAAACAAATAGGGGTTCCGCGCACATTTCCCCGAAAAGTGCCACCTGACGT
CTAAGAAACCATTATTATCATGACATTAACCTATAAAAATAGGCGTATCACGAGGCCCTTTCGTCTTCAC
CTCGAGAAAATTTATCAAAAAGAGTGTTGACTTGTGAGCGGATAACAATGATACTTAGATTCAATTGTGA
GCGGATAACAATTTCACACATCTAGAATTAAAGAGGAGAAATTAAGCATGCTGAGCAAGGGCGAGGAGCT
GTTCACCGGGGTGGTGCCCATCCTGGTCGAGCTGGACGGCGACGTAAACGGCCACAAGTTCAGCGTGTCC
GGCGAGGGCGAGGGCGATGCCACCTACGGCAAGCTGACCCTGAAGTTCATCTGCACCACCGGCAAGCTGC
CCGTGCCCTGGCCCACCCTCGTGACCACCTTCGGCTACGGCCTGCAGTGCTTCGCCCGCTACCCCGACCA
CATGAAGCAGCACGACTTCTTCAAGTCCGCCATGCCCGAAGGCTACGTCCAGGAGCGCACCATC
