>Addgene plasmid #65039 | pUC18T-mini-Tn7T-Zeo-eyfp | addgene partial sequence | sequence record 115170 | Zeocas-F 5'-CGACAAGGTGAGGAACTAAACC-3'
GCGCGCGACGTCGCCGGAGCGGTCGAGTTCTGGACCGACCGGCTCGGGTTCTCCCGGGACTTCGTGGAGG
ACGACTTCGCCGGTGTGGTCCGGGACGACGTGACCCTGTTCATCAGCGCGGTCCAGGACCAGGTGGTGCC
GGACAACACCCTGGCCTGGGTGTGGGTGCGCGGCCTGGACGAGCTGTACGCCGAGTGGTCGGAGGTCGTG
TCCACGAACTTCCGGGACGCCTCCGGGCCGGCCATGACCGAGATCGGCGAGCAGCCGTGGGGGCGGGAGT
TCGCCCTGCGCGACCCGGCCGGCAACTGCGTGCACTTCGTGGCCGAGGAGCAGGACTGATCATGATGATA
TATTTTTATCTTGTGCAATGTAACATCAGAGATAAATCCATTGCTGTTGACAAAGGGAATCAGGGGATCT
TGAAGTTCCTATTCCGAAGTTCCTATTCTCTAGAAAGTATAGGAACTTCAGAGCGCTTTTGAAGCTAATT
CGATCGGTCCGGGCCGCAAGCTCCTAGCGGCGGATTTGTCCTACTCAGGAGAGCGTTCACCGACAAACAA
CAGATAAAACGAAAGGCCCAGTCTTTCGACTGAGCCTTTCGTTTTATTTGATGCCTCAAGCTAGAGAGTC
ATTACCCCAGGCGTTTAA
