>Addgene plasmid #65039 | pUC18T-mini-Tn7T-Zeo-eyfp | addgene partial sequence | sequence record 115171 | EGFP-C 5'-CATGGTCCTGCTGGAGTTCGTG-3'
GTAATAAGCTTAATTAGCTGAGCTTGGACTCCTGTTGATAGATCCAGTAATGACCTCAGAACTCCATCTG
GATTTGTTCAGAACGCTCGGTTGCCGCCGGGCGTTTTTTATTGGTGAGAATCCAAGCTAGACTGCGATGA
GTGGCAGGGCGGGGCGTAATTTTTTTAAGGCAGTTATTGGTGCCCTTAAACGCCTGGGGTAATGACTCTC
TAGCTTGAGGCATCAAATAAAACGAAAGGCTCAGTCGAAAGACTGGGCCTTTCGTTTTATCTGTTGTTTG
TCGGTGAACGCTCTCCTGAGTAGGACAAATCCGCCGCTAGGAGCTTGCGGCCCGAGCTCATGCATGATCG
AATTGGGGATCTTGAAGTACCTATTCCGAAGTTCCTATTCTCTAGAAAGTATAGGAACTTCAGAGCGCTT
TTGAAGCTGATGTGCTTAAAAACTTACTCAATGGAATAATTCTAGATATTCGGCTTCGACGCGTAACTCA
CGTTAAGGGATTTTGGTCATGATCAGCACGTGTTGACAATTAATCATCGGCATAGTATATCGGCATAGTA
TAATACGACAAGGTGAGGAACTAAACCATGGCCAAGTTGACCAGTGCCGTTCCGGTGCTCACCGCGCGCG
ACGTCGCCGGAGCGGTCGAGTTCTGGACCGACCGGCTCGGGTTCTCCCGGGACTTCGTGGAGGA
